>Addgene plasmid #167565 | pMeCP2Y pc644 | addgene full sequence | sequence record 386847 | Addgene NGS Result
TATTACCGCCATGCATTAGTTATTAATAGTAATCAATTACGGGGTCATTAGTTCATAGCCCATATATGGA
GTTCCGCGTTACATAACTTACGGTAAATGGCCCGCCTGGCTGACCGCCCAACGACCCCCGCCCATTGACG
TCAATAATGACGTATGTTCCCATAGTAACGCCAATAGGGACTTTCCATTGACGTCAATGGGTGGAGTATT
TACGGTAAACTGCCCACTTGGCAGTACATCAAGTGTATCATATGCCAAGTACGCCCCCTATTGACGTCAA
TGACGGTAAATGGCCCGCCTGGCATTATGCCCAGTACATGACCTTATGGGACTTTCCTACTTGGCAGTAC
ATCTACGTATTAGTCATCGCTATTACCATGGTGATGCGGTTTTGGCAGTACATCAATGGGCGTGGATAGC
GGTTTGACTCACGGGGATTTCCAAGTCTCCACCCCATTGACGTCAATGGGAGTTTGTTTTGGCACCAAAA
TCAACGGGACTTTCCAAAATGTCGTAACAACTCCGCCCCATTGACGCAAATGGGCGGTAGGCGTGTACGG
TGGGAGGTCTATATAAGCAGAGCTGGTTTAGTGAACCGTCAGATCCGCTAGCGCTACCGGACTCAGATCT
CGAGCTCCACCGCGGTGGCGGCCGCTCTAGCATGGTAGCTGGGATGTTAGGGCTCAGGAAGGAAAAGTCA
GAAGACCAGGATCTCCAGGGCCTCAAAGAGAAACCCCTGAAGTTTAAGAAGGTGAAGAAAGACAAGAAGG
AAGACAAAGAGGGCAAACATGAACCACTACAGCCTTCAGCCCACCATTCTGCAGAGCCAGCAGAGGCAGG
CAAAGCAGAGACATCAGAAAGCTCAGGCTCTGCCCCAGCAGTACCAGAAGCCTCTGCTTCTCCCAAACAG
CGACGTTCCATCATTCGTGACCGGGGACCTATGTATGATGACCCCACCTTGCCTGAAGGTTGGACGCGAA
AGCTTAAACAGAGGAAGTCTGGTCGCTCTGCTGGAAAGTATGATGTATATTTGATCAATCCCCAGGGAAA
AGCCTTTCGCTCTAAAGTAGAATTGATTGCATATTTTGAAAAGGTGGGAGACACCTCCTTGGACCCTAAT
GATTTTGACTTCACTGTAACTGGGAGAGGGAGCCCTTCCAGGAGAGAACAGAAACCACCTAAGAAGCCCA
AATCTCCCAAAGCTCCAGGAACTGGCAGGGGTCGGGGACGCCCGAAAGGGAGCGGCACTGGGAGACCAAA
GGCAGCAGCATCAGAAGGTGTTCAAGTGAAAAGGGTCCTGGAGAAGAGCCCTGGGAAACTTCTCGTCAAG
ATGCCTTTCCAAGCATCACCTGGGGGTAAGGGTGAGGGAGGTGGGGCTACCACATCTGCGCAGGTCATGG
TGATCAAACGCCCTGGCAGAAAGCGAAAAGCTGAAGCTGACCCCCAGGCCATTCCTAAGAAACGGGGTAG
AAAGCCTGGGAGTGTGGTGGCAGCTGCTGCTGCAGAGGCCAAAAAGAAAGCTGTGAAGGAATCTTCTATA
CGGTCTGTGCAGGAGACTGTGCTCCCCATCAAGAAGCGCAAGACCCGGGAAACCGTCAGCATTGAGGTCA
AGGAGGTGGTGAAGCCCCTGCTGGTGTCTACACTTGGTGAGAAGAGTGGAAAGGGACTGAAGACATGCAA
GAGCCCTGGGCGTAAAAGCAAGGAGAGCAGCCCCAAGGGGCGCAGCAGCAGTGCCTCCTCACCACCTAAG
AAGGAGCACCATCATCACCACCATCACGCAGAGTCCCCAAAGGCCCCCATGCCATTGCTTCCACCTCCAC
CCCCACCTGAGCCTCAGAGCTCTGAGGACCCCATCAGCCCCCCTGAGCCTCAGGACTTGAGCAGCAGCAT
CTGCAAAGAGGAGAAGATGCCCCGAGCAGGCTCACTGGAAAGCGATGGCTGCCCCAAGGAGCCAGCTAAG
ACTCAGCCCATGGTTGCTGCCGCCGCCACCACCACCACCACCACCACCACCACAGTTGCAGAAAAGTACA
AACACCGAGGGGAGGGAGAGCGCAAAGACATTGTTTCATCCTCCATGCCGAGGCCAAACAGAGAGGAGCC
TGTGGACAGCCGGACGCCCGTGACCGAGAGAGTTAGCAGGAATTCGATATCAAGCTTATCGATACCGTCG
ACGGTACCGCGGGCCCGGGATCCACCGGTCGCCACCATGGTGAGCAAGGGCGAGGAGCTGTTCACCGGGG
TGGTGCCCATCCTGGTCGAGCTGGACGGCGACGTAAACGGCCACAAGTTCAGCGTGTCCGGCGAGGGCGA
GGGCGATGCCACCTACGGCAAGCTGACCCTGAAGTTCATCTGCACCACCGGCAAGCTGCCCGTGCCCTGG
CCCACCCTCGTGACCACCTTCGGCTACGGCCTGCAGTGCTTCGCCCGCTACCCCGACCACATGAAGCAGC
ACGACTTCTTCAAGTCCGCCATGCCCGAAGGCTACGTCCAGGAGCGCACCATCTTCTTCAAGGACGACGG
CAACTACAAGACCCGCGCCGAGGTGAAGTTCGAGGGCGACACCCTGGTGAACCGCATCGAGCTGAAGGGC
ATCGACTTCAAGGAGGACGGCAACATCCTGGGGCACAAGCTGGAGTACAACTACAACAGCCACAACGTCT
ATATCATGGCCGACAAGCAGAAGAACGGCATCAAGGTGAACTTCAAGATCCGCCACAACATCGAGGACGG
CAGCGTGCAGCTCGCCGACCACTACCAGCAGAACACCCCCATCGGCGACGGCCCCGTGCTGCTGCCCGAC
AACCACTACCTGAGCTACCAGTCCGCCCTGAGCAAAGACCCCAACGAGAAGCGCGATCACATGGTCCTGC
TGGAGTTCGTGACCGCCGCCGGGATCACTCTCGGCATGGACGAGCTGTACAAGTAAAGCGGCCGCGACTC
TAGATCATAATCAGCCATACCACATTTGTAGAGGTTTTACTTGCTTTAAAAAACCTCCCACACCTCCCCC
TGAACCTGAAACATAAAATGAATGCAATTGTTGTTGTTAACTTGTTTATTGCAGCTTATAATGGTTACAA
ATAAAGCAATAGCATCACAAATTTCACAAATAAAGCATTTTTTTCACTGCATTCTAGTTGTGGTTTGTCC
AAACTCATCAATGTATCTTAAGGCGTAAATTGTAAGCGTTAATATTTTGTTAAAATTCGCGTTAAATTTT
TGTTAAATCAGCTCATTTTTTAACCAATAGGCCGAAATCGGCAAAATCCCTTATAAATCAAAAGAATAGA
CCGAGATAGGGT
[37 nt withheld, positions 3303-3339]
AAAGAACGTGGACTCCAACGTCAAAGG
[49 nt withheld, positions 3367-3415]
T
[91 nt withheld, positions 3417-3507]
G
[124 nt withheld, positions 3509-3632]
CAGGTGGCACTTTTCGGGGAAATGTGCGCGGAACCCCTATTTGTTTATTTTTCTAAATACATTCAAATAT
GTATCCGCTCATGAGACAATAACCCTGATAAATGCTTCAATAATATTGAAAAAGGAAGAGTCCTGAGGCG
GAAAGAACCAGCTGTGGAATGTGTGTCAGTTAGGGTGTGGAAAGTCCCCAGGCTCCCCAGCAGGCAGAAG
TATGCAAAGCATGCATCTCAATTAGTCAGCAACCAGGTGTGGAAAGTCCCCAGGCTCCCCAGCAGGCAGA
AGTATGCAAAGCATGCATCTCAATTAGTCAGCAACCATAGTCCCGCCCCTAACTCCGCCCATCCCGCCCC
TAACTCCGCCCAGTTCCGCCCATTCTCCGCCCCATGGCTGACTAATTTTTTTTATTTATGCAGAGGCCGA
GGCCGCCTCGGCCTCTGAGCTATTCCAGAAGTAGTGAGGAGGCTTTTTTGGAGGCCTAGGCTTTTGCAAA
GATCGATCAAGAGACAGGATGAGGATCGTTTCGCATGATTGAACAAGATGGATTGCACGCAGGTTCTCCG
GCCGCTTGGGTGGAGAGGCTATTCGGCTATGACTGGGCACAACAGACAATCGGCTGCTCTGATGCCGCCG
TGTTCCGGCTGTCAGCGCAGGGGCGCCCGGTTCTTTTTGTCAAGACCGACCTGTCCGGTGCCCTGAATGA
ACTGCAAGACGAGGCAGCGCGGCTATCGTGGCTGGCCACGACGGGCGTTCCTTGCGCAGCTGTGCTCGAC
GTTGTCACTGAAGCGGGAAGGGACTGGCTGCTATTGGGCGAAGTGCCGGGGCAGGATCTCCTGTCATCTC
ACCTTGCTCCTGCCGAGAAAGTATCCATCATGGCTGATGCAATGCGGCGGCTGCATACGCTTGATCCGGC
TACCTGCCCATTCGACCACCAAGCGAAACATCGCATCGAGCGAGCACGTACTCGGATGGAAGCCGGTCTT
GTCGATCAGGATGATCTGGACGAAGAGCATCAGGGGCTCGCGCCAGCCGAACTGTTCGCCAGGCTCAAGG
CGAGCATGCCCGACGGCGAGGATCTCGTCGTGACCCATGGCGATGCCTGCTTGCCGAATATCATGGTGGA
AAATGGCCGCTTTTCTGGATTCATCGACTGTGGCCGGCTGGGTGTGGCGGACCGCTATCAGGACATAGCG
TTGGCTACCCGTGATATTGCTGAAGAGCTTGGCGGCGAATGGGCTGACCGCTTCCTCGTGCTTTACGGTA
TCGCCGCTCCCGATTCGCAGCGCATCGCCTTCTATCGCCTTCTTGACGAGTTCTTCTGAGCGGGACTCTG
GGGTTCGAAATGACCGACCAAGCGACGCCCAACCTGCCATCACGAGATTTCGATTCCACCGCCGCCTTCT
ATGAAAGGTTGGGCTTCGGAATCGTTTTCCGGGACGCCGGCTGGATGATCCTCCAGCGCGGGGATCTCAT
GCTGGAGTTCTTCGCCCACCCTAGGGGGAGGCTAACTGAAACACGGAAGGAGACAATACCGGAAGGAACC
CGCGCTATGACGGCAATAAAAAGACAGAATAAAACGCACGGTGTTGGGTCGTTTGTTCATAAACGCGGGG
TTCGGTCCCAGGGCTGGCACTCTGTCGATACCCCACCGAGACCCCATTGGGGCCAATACGCCCGCGTTTC
TTCCTTTTCCCCACCCCACCCCCCAAGTTCGGGTGAAGGCCCAGGGCTCGCAGCCAACGTCGGGGCGGCA
GGCCCTGCCATAGCCTCAGGTTACTCATATATACTTTAGATTGATTTAAAACTTCATTTTTAATTTAAAA
GGATCTAGGTGAAGATCCTTTTTGATAATCTCATGACCAAAATCCCTTAACGTGAGTTTTCGTTCCACTG
AGCGTCAGACCCCGTAGAAAAGATCAAAGGATCTTCTTGAGATCCTTTTTTTCTGCGCGTAATCTGCTGC
TTGCAAACAAAAAAACCACCGCTACCAGCGGTGGTTTGTTTGCCGGATCAAGAGCTACCAACTCTTTTTC
CGAAGGTAACTGGCTTCAGCAGAGCGCAGATACCAAATACTGTTCTTCTAGTGTAGCCGTAGTTAGGCCA
CCACTTCAAGAACTCTGTAGCACCGCCTACATACCTCGCTCTGCTAATCCTGTTACCAGTGGCTGCTGCC
AGTGGCGATAAGTCGTGTCTTACCGGGTTGGACTCAAGACGATAGTTACCGGATAAGGCGCAGCGGTCGG
GCTGAACGGGGGGTTCGTGCACACAGCCCAGCTTGGAGCGAACGACCTACACCGAACTGAGATACCTACA
GCGTGAGCTATGAGAAAGCGCCACGCTTCCCGAAGGGAGAAAGGCGGACAGGTATCCGGTAAGCGGCAGG
GTCGGAACAGGAGAGCGCACGAGGGAGCTTCCAGGGGGAAACGCCTGGTATCTTTATAGTCCTGTCGGGT
TTCGCCACCTCTGACTTGAGCGTCGATTTTTGTGATGCTCGTCAGGGGGGCGGAGCCTATGGAAAAACGC
CAGCAACGCGGCCTTTTTACGGTTCCTGGCCTTTTGCTGGCCTTTTGCTCACATGTTCTTTCCTGCGTTA
TCCCCTGATTCTGTGGATAACCG
Features (pLannotate 1.2.2; 17 found; start..end, strand, type, name):
     77..380     +  enhancer       CMV enhancer: human cytomegalovirus immediate early enhancer
    381..584     +  promoter       CMV promoter: human cytomegalovirus (CMV) immediate early promoter
    607..637     +  misc_feature   MCS (fragment): multiple cloning site
    662..2137    +  CDS            Mecp2: MECP2_RAT - Experimental evidence at protein level: Swiss-Prot protein existence level 1. Chromosomal protein that binds to methylated DNA. It can bind specifically to a single methyl-CpG pair. It is not influenced by sequences flanking the methyl-CpGs. Mediates transcriptional repression through interaction with histone deacetylase and the corepressor SIN3A. Binds both 5-methylcytosine (5mC) and 5-hydroxymethylcytosine (5hmC)- containing DNA, with a preference for 5-methylcytosine (5mC). From Rattus norvegicus (Rat).
   2136..2172    +  misc_feature   MCS (fragment): pBluescript multiple cloning site
   2167..2199    +  misc_feature   MCS (fragment): multiple cloning site
   2207..2926    +  CDS            EYFP: enhanced YFP mammalian codon-optimized
   2943..3026    +  CDS            large T antigen (fragment): large T antigen from SV40 (simian virus 40)
   3049..3170    +  polyA_signal   SV40 poly(A) signal: SV40 polyadenylation signal
   3204..3632    -  rep_origin     f1 ori (sequence partly withheld): f1 bacteriophage origin of replication; arrow indicates direction of (+) strand synthesis
   3659..3763    +  promoter       AmpR promoter: bla
   3765..4122    +  promoter       SV40 promoter: SV40 enhancer and early promoter
   4157..4951    +  CDS            NeoR/KanR: aminoglycoside phosphotransferase from Tn5; aph(3')-II (or nptII); confers resistance to neomycin, kanamycin, and G418 (Geneticin®)
   4972..5124    +  CDS            ble (fragment): BLE_KLEPN - Experimental evidence at protein level: Swiss-Prot protein existence level 1. Binding protein with a strong affinity to the bleomycin family of antibiotics. Binds to CL990; an antimitotic-antibiotic compound. From Klebsiella pneumoniae.
   5183..5230    +  polyA_signal   HSV TK poly(A) signal: herpes simplex virus thymidine kinase polyadenylation signal (Cole and Stacy, 1985)
   5321..5337    -  polyA_signal   bGH poly(A) signal (fragment): bovine growth hormone polyadenylation signal
   5559..6147    +  rep_origin     ori: high-copy-number ColE1/pMB1/pBR322/pUC origin of replication
