[The description below was written by a language model from this plasmid's Addgene catalogue record and pLannotate feature annotations shown in this document.]
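Description:
pMeCP2Y pc644 is a mammalian expression plasmid of about 6.2 kb built on the Clontech pEYFP-N1 backbone. It encodes rat methyl-CpG binding protein 2 (MeCP2) fused to enhanced YFP. The complete rat Mecp2 open reading frame was inserted between the SacI and SalI sites of the multiple cloning site, both of which were retained. This places it upstream of and in frame with the mammalian codon-optimized EYFP coding sequence, so the fluorescent protein sits at the C-terminus of MeCP2, joined through a short linker derived from residual polylinker sequence. Transcription is driven by the human cytomegalovirus immediate early enhancer and promoter and terminated by the SV40 polyadenylation signal.

The plasmid is propagated in E. coli through a high-copy ColE1/pUC-type origin and also carries an f1 origin for single-stranded DNA production. A single Tn5 aminoglycoside phosphotransferase gene (NeoR/KanR) serves both hosts. A bacterial bla-type promoter drives it for kanamycin selection in bacteria, and the SV40 enhancer/early promoter drives it for G418 selection of stably transfected mammalian cells, with an HSV TK polyadenylation signal downstream. The small annotated fragments of large T antigen, ble and the bGH poly(A) signal are most likely backbone remnants or annotation matches rather than functional elements.

MeCP2 binds methylated CpG DNA and mediates transcriptional repression through histone deacetylase and SIN3A corepressor interactions. The fluorescent fusion therefore allows its localization on chromatin to be followed in mammalian cells. The associated publication concerns large-scale chromatin reorganization induced by methyl-CpG binding proteins during terminal differentiation, which is consistent with that use.
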