Addgene plasmid #167565: pMeCP2Y pc644
Purpose: The complete rat MeCp2 ORF is fused in frame of the NH2-terminus of the enhanced YFP (pEYFP-N1 vector; CLONTECH Laboratories, Inc.)
Depositing lab: Cristina Cardoso. Depositing organization: Max-Delbrueck-Centrum fuer Molekulare Medizin (MDC). Publication: Methyl CpG-binding proteins induce large-scale chromatin reorganization during terminal differentiation. Brero A, Easwaran HP, Nowak D, Grunewald I, Cremer T, Leonhardt H, Cardoso MC. J Cell Biol. 2005 Jun 6;169(5):733-43. doi: 10.1083/jcb.200502062. PubMed 15939760.
Backbone
  Vector backbone: pEYFP-N1
  Backbone manufacturer: Clontech
  Backbone size w/o insert (bp): 4700
  Total vector size (bp): 6245
  Vector type: Mammalian Expression
  Selectable markers: Neomycin (select with G418)
Growth in bacteria
  Bacterial resistance: Kanamycin, 50 μg/mL
  Growth temperature: 37°C
  Growth strain: DH5alpha
  Copy number: High Copy
Gene/Insert
  Gene/Insert name: Methyl-CpG binding protein 2
  Species: R. norvegicus (rat)
  Entrez Gene: Mecp2 (a.k.a. MECP2_e1)
  Promoter: CMV
  Tag / fusion protein: YFP
  Cloning method: Restriction Enzyme; 5′ cloning site SacI (not destroyed); 3′ cloning site SalI (not destroyed)
  Sequencing primers: 5′ 5'd[CGTCGCCGTCCAGCTCGACCAG]3'
Terms and licenses: Academic/Nonprofit Terms; Industry Terms: Not Available to Industry
How to cite: pMeCP2Y pc644 was a gift from Cristina Cardoso (Addgene plasmid # 167565 ; http://n2t.net/addgene:167565 ; RRID:Addgene_167565)
